>Addgene plasmid #91211 | pTC363 | addgene full sequence | sequence record 182462 | Addgene NGS Result
CACCCATGACCAAAATCCCTTAACGTGAGTTACGCGTCGTTCCACTGAGCGTCAGACCCCGTAGAAAAGA
TCAAAGGATCTTCTTGAGATCCTTTTTTTCTGCGCGTAATCTGCTGCTTGCAAACAAAAAAACCACCGCT
ACCAGCGGTGGTTTGTTTGCCGGATCAAGAGCTACCAACTCTTTTTCCGAAGGTAACTGGCTTCAGCAGA
GCGCAGATACCAAATACTGTTCTTCTAGTGTAGCCGTAGTTAGGCCACCACTTCAAGAACTCTGTAGCAC
CGCCTACATACCTCGCTCTGCTAATCCTGTTACCAGTGGCTGCTGCCAGTGGCGATAAGTCGTGTCTTAC
CGGGTTGGACTCAAGACGATAGTTACCGGATAAGGCGCAGCGGTCGGGCTGAACGGGGGGTTCGTGCACA
CAGCCCAGCTTGGAGCGAACGACCTACACCGAACTGAGATACCTACAGCGTGAGCTATGAGAAAGCGCCA
CGCTTCCCGAAGGGAGAAAGGCGGACAGGTATCCGGTAAGCGGCAGGGTCGGAACAGGAGAGCGCACGAG
GGAGCTTCCAGGGGGAAACGCCTGGTATCTTTATAGTCCTGTCGGGTTTCGCCACCTCTGACTTGAGCGT
CGATTTTTGTGATGCTCGTCAGGGGGGCGGAGCCTATGGAAAAACGCCAGCAACGCGGCCTTTTTACGGT
TCCTGGCCTTTTGCTGGCCTTTTGCTCACATGTTCTTTCCTGCGTTATCCCCTGATTCTGTGGATAACCG
TATTACCGCCTTTGAGTGAGCTGATACCGCTCGCCGCAGCCGAACGACCGAGCGCAGCGAGTCAGTGAGC
GAGGAAGCGGGAGAGCGCCCAAAACTATCAGGTGACGTACCCAAAGCTCTGGAAGTTCTCGGCGCGCCGA
TCGGCGCGCCAGATTTGCCTTTTCAATTTCAGAAAGAATGCTAACCCACAGATGGTTAGAGAGGCTTACG
CAGCAGGTATCATCAAGACGATCTACCCGAGCAATAATCTCCAGGAAATCAAATACCTTCCCAAGAAGGT
TAAAGATGCAGTCAAAAGATTCAGGACTAACTGCATCAAGAACACAGAGAAAGATATATTTCTCAAGATC
AGAAGTACTATTCCAGTATGGACGATTCAAGGCTTGCTTCACAAACCAAGGCAAGTAATAGAGATTGGAG
TCTCTAAAAAGGTAGTTCCCACTGAATCAAAGGCCATGGAGTCAAAGATTCAAATAGAGGACCTAACAGA
ACTCGCCGTAAAGACTGGCGAACAGTTCATACAGAGTCTCTTACGACTCAATGACAAGAAGAAAATCTTC
GTCAACATGGTGGAGCACGACACACTTGTCTACTCCAAAAATATCAAAGATACAGTCTCAGAAGACCAAA
GGGCAATTGAGACTTTTCAACAAAGGGTAATATCCGGAAACCTCCTCGGATTCCATTGCCCAGCTATCTG
TCACTTTATTGTGAAGATAGTGGAAAAGGAAGGTGGCTCCTACAAATGCCATCATTGCGATAAAGGAAAG
GCCATCGTTGAAGATGCCTCTGCCGACAGTGGTCCCAAAGATGGACCCCCACCCACGAGGAGCATCGTGG
AAAAAGAAGACGTTCCAACCACGTCTTCAAAGCAAGTGGATTGATGTGATATCTCCACTGACGTAAGGGA
TGACGCACAATCCCACTATCCTTCGCAAGACCCTTCCTCTATATAAGGAAGTTCATTTCATTTGGAGAGA
ACACGGGGGACTCCTGCAGGTAGATCGCTCGTCGACATGGATAAGAAGTACTCTATCGGACTCGATATCG
GAACTAACTCTGTGGGATGGGCTGTGATCACCGATGAGTACAAGGTGCCATCTAAGAAGTTCAAGGTTCT
CGGAAACACCGATAGGCACTCTATCAAGAAAAACCTTATCGGTGCTCTCCTCTTCGATTCTGGTGAAACT
GCTGAGGCTACCAGACTCAAGAGAACCGCTAGAAGAAGGTACACCAGAAGAAAGAACAGGATCTGCTACC
TCCAAGAGATCTTCTCTAACGAGATGGCTAAAGTGGATGATTCATTCTTCCACAGGCTCGAAGAGTCATT
CCTCGTGGAAGAAGATAAGAAGCACGAGAGGCACCCTATCTTCGGAAACATCGTTGATGAGGTGGCATAC
CACGAGAAGTACCCTACTATCTACCACCTCAGAAAGAAGCTCGTTGATTCTACTGATAAGGCTGATCTCA
GGCTCATCTACCTCGCTCTCGCTCACATGATCAAGTTCAGAGGACACTTCCTCATCGAGGGTGATCTCAA
CCCTGATAACTCTGATGTGGATAAGTTGTTCATCCAGCTCGTGCAGACCTACAACCAGCTTTTCGAAGAG
AACCCTATCAACGCTTCAGGTGTGGATGCTAAGGCTATCCTCTCTGCTAGGCTCTCTAAGTCAAGAAGGC
TTGAGAACCTCATTGCTCAGCTCCCTGGTGAGAAGAAGAACGGACTTTTCGGAAACTTGATCGCTCTCTC
TCTCGGACTCACCCCTAACTTCAAGTCTAACTTCGATCTCGCTGAGGATGCAAAGCTCCAGCTCTCAAAG
GATACCTACGATGATGATCTCGATAACCTCCTCGCTCAGATCGGAGATCAGTACGCTGATTTGTTCCTCG
CTGCTAAGAACCTCTCTGATGCTATCCTCCTCAGTGATATCCTCAGAGTGAACACCGAGATCACCAAGGC
TCCACTCTCAGCTTCTATGATCAAGAGATACGATGAGCACCACCAGGATCTCACACTTCTCAAGGCTCTT
GTTAGACAGCAGCTCCCAGAGAAGTACAAAGAGATTTTCTTCGATCAGTCTAAGAACGGATACGCTGGTT
ACATCGATGGTGGTGCATCTCAAGAAGAGTTCTACAAGTTCATCAAGCCTATCCTCGAGAAGATGGATGG
AACCGAGGAACTCCTCGTGAAGCTCAATAGAGAGGATCTTCTCAGAAAGCAGAGGACCTTCGATAACGGA
TCTATCCCTCATCAGATCCACCTCGGAGAGTTGCACGCTATCCTTAGAAGGCAAGAGGATTTCTACCCAT
TCCTCAAGGATAACAGGGAAAAGATTGAGAAGATTCTCACCTTCAGAATCCCTTACTACGTGGGACCTCT
CGCTAGAGGAAACTCAAGATTCGCTTGGATGACCAGAAAGTCTGAGGAAACCATCACCCCTTGGAACTTC
GAAGAGGTGGTGGATAAGGGTGCTAGTGCTCAGTCTTTCATCGAGAGGATGACCAACTTCGATAAGAACC
TTCCAAACGAGAAGGTGCTCCCTAAGCACTCTTTGCTCTACGAGTACTTCACCGTGTACAACGAGTTGAC
CAAGGTTAAGTACGTGACCGAGGGAATGAGGAAGCCTGCTTTTTTGTCAGGTGAGCAAAAGAAGGCTATC
GTTGATCTCTTGTTCAAGACCAACAGAAAGGTGACCGTGAAGCAGCTCAAAGAGGATTACTTCAAGAAAA
TCGAGTGCTTCGATTCAGTTGAGATTTCTGGTGTTGAGGATAGGTTCAACGCATCTCTCGGAACCTACCA
CGATCTCCTCAAGATCATTAAGGATAAGGATTTCTTGGATAACGAGGAAAACGAGGATATCTTGGAGGAT
ATCGTTCTTACCCTCACCCTCTTTGAAGATAGAGAGATGATTGAAGAAAGGCTCAAGACCTACGCTCATC
TCTTCGATGATAAGGTGATGAAGCAGTTGAAGAGAAGAAGATACACTGGTTGGGGAAGGCTCTCAAGAAA
GCTCATTAACGGAATCAGGGATAAGCAGTCTGGAAAGACAATCCTTGATTTCCTCAAGTCTGATGGATTC
GCTAACAGAAACTTCATGCAGCTCATCCACGATGATTCTCTCACCTTTAAAGAGGATATCCAGAAGGCTC
AGGTTTCAGGACAGGGTGATAGTCTCCATGAGCATATCGCTAACCTCGCTGGATCTCCTGCAATCAAGAA
GGGAATCCTCCAGACTGTGAAGGTTGTGGATGAGTTGGTGAAGGTGATGGGAAGGCATAAGCCTGAGAAC
ATCGTGATCGAAATGGCTAGAGAGAACCAGACCACTCAGAAGGGACAGAAGAACTCTAGGGAAAGGATGA
AGAGGATCGAGGAAGGTATCAAAGAGCTTGGATCTCAGATCCTCAAAGAGCACCCTGTTGAGAACACTCA
GCTCCAGAATGAGAAGCTCTACCTCTACTACCTCCAGAACGGAAGGGATATGTATGTGGATCAAGAGTTG
GATATCAACAGGCTCTCTGATTACGATGTTGATCATATCGTGCCACAGTCATTCTTGAAGGATGATTCTA
TCGATAACAAGGTGCTCACCAGGTCTGATAAGAACAGGGGTAAGAGTGATAACGTGCCAAGTGAAGAGGT
TGTGAAGAAAATGAAGAACTATTGGAGGCAGCTCCTCAACGCTAAGCTCATCACTCAGAGAAAGTTCGAT
AACTTGACTAAGGCTGAGAGGGGAGGACTCTCTGAATTGGATAAGGCAGGATTCATCAAGAGGCAGCTTG
TGGAAACCAGGCAGATCACTAAGCACGTTGCACAGATCCTCGATTCTAGGATGAACACCAAGTACGATGA
GAACGATAAGTTGATCAGGGAAGTGAAGGTTATCACCCTCAAGTCAAAGCTCGTGTCTGATTTCAGAAAG
GATTTCCAATTCTACAAGGTGAGGGAAATCAACAACTACCACCACGCTCACGATGCTTACCTTAACGCTG
TTGTTGGAACCGCTCTCATCAAGAAGTATCCTAAGCTCGAGTCAGAGTTCGTGTACGGTGATTACAAGGT
GTACGATGTGAGGAAGATGATCGCTAAGTCTGAGCAAGAGATCGGAAAGGCTACCGCTAAGTATTTCTTC
TACTCTAACATCATGAATTTCTTCAAGACCGAGATTACCCTCGCTAACGGTGAGATCAGAAAGAGGCCAC
TCATCGAGACAAACGGTGAAACAGGTGAGATCGTGTGGGATAAGGGAAGGGATTTCGCTACCGTTAGAAA
GGTGCTCTCTATGCCACAGGTGAACATCGTTAAGAAAACCGAGGTGCAGACCGGTGGATTCTCTAAAGAG
TCTATCCTCCCTAAGAGGAACTCTGATAAGCTCATTGCTAGGAAGAAGGATTGGGACCCTAAGAAATACG
GTGGTTTCGATTCTCCTACCGTGGCTTACTCTGTTCTCGTTGTGGCTAAGGTTGAGAAGGGAAAGAGTAA
GAAGCTCAAGTCTGTTAAGGAACTTCTCGGAATCACTATCATGGAAAGGTCATCTTTCGAGAAGAACCCA
ATCGATTTCCTCGAGGCTAAGGGATACAAAGAGGTTAAGAAGGATCTCATCATCAAGCTCCCAAAGTACT
CACTCTTCGAACTCGAGAACGGTAGAAAGAGGATGCTCGCTTCTGCTGGTGAGCTTCAAAAGGGAAACGA
GCTTGCTCTCCCATCTAAGTACGTTAACTTTCTTTACCTCGCTTCTCACTACGAGAAGTTGAAGGGATCT
CCAGAAGATAACGAGCAGAAGCAACTTTTCGTTGAGCAGCACAAGCACTACTTGGATGAGATCATCGAGC
AGATCTCTGAGTTCTCTAAAAGGGTGATCCTCGCTGATGCAAACCTCGATAAGGTGTTGTCTGCTTACAA
CAAGCACAGAGATAAGCCTATCAGGGAACAGGCAGAGAACATCATCCATCTCTTCACCCTTACCAACCTC
GGTGCTCCTGCTGCTTTCAAGTACTTCGATACAACCATCGATAGGAAGAGATACACCTCTACCAAAGAAG
TGCTCGATGCTACCCTCATCCATCAGTCTATCACTGGACTCTACGAGACTAGGATCGATCTCTCACAGCT
CGGTGGTGATTCAAGGGCTGATCCTAAGAAGAAGAGGAAGGTTTGACTCGAGATATGAAGATGAAGATGA
AATATTTGGTGTGTCAAATAAAAAGCTTGTGTGCTTAAGTTTGTGTTTTTTTCTTGGCTTGTTGTGTTAT
GAATTTGTGGCTTTTTCTAATATTAAATGAATGTAAGATCACATTATAATGAATAAACAAATGTTTCTAT
AATCCATTGTGAATGTTTTGTTGGATCTCTTCTGCAGCATATAACTACTGTATGTGCTATGGTATGGACT
ATGGAATATGATTAAAGATAAGGAGCTCCGGTGACGGACCCATGGCTTCGTTGAACAACGGAAACTCGAC
TTGCCTTCCGCACAATACATCATTTCTTCTTAGCTTTTTTTCTTCTTCTTCGTTCATACAGTTTTTTTTT
GTTTATCAGCTTACATTTTCTTGAACCGTAGCTTTCGTTTTCTTCTTTTTAACTTTCCATTCGGAGTTTT
TGTATCTTGTTTCATAGTTTGTCCCAGGATTAGAATGATTAGGCATCGAACCTTCAAGAATTTGATTGAA
TAAAACATCTTCATTCTTAAGATATGAAGATAATCTTCAAAAGGCCCCTGGGAATCTGAAAGAAGAGAAG
CAGGCCCATTTATATGGGAAAGAACAATAGTATTTCTTATATAGGCCCATTTAAGTTGAAAACAATCTTC
AAAAGTCCCACATCGCTTAGATAAGAAAACGAAGCTGAGTTTATATACAGCTAGAGTCGAAGTAGTGATT
GCTGCCAGCCTGATCTTTGAGTTTTAGAGCTAGAAATAGCAAGTTAAAATAAGGCTAGTCCGTTATCAAC
TTGAAAAAGTGGCACCGAGTCGGTGCTTTTTTTCCCGGCGCCATGGCTTCGTTGAACAACGGAAACTCGA
CTTGCCTTCCGCACAATACATCATTTCTTCTTAGCTTTTTTTCTTCTTCTTCGTTCATACAGTTTTTTTT
TGTTTATCAGCTTACATTTTCTTGAACCGTAGCTTTCGTTTTCTTCTTTTTAACTTTCCATTCGGAGTTT
TTGTATCTTGTTTCATAGTTTGTCCCAGGATTAGAATGATTAGGCATCGAACCTTCAAGAATTTGATTGA
ATAAAACATCTTCATTCTTAAGATATGAAGATAATCTTCAAAAGGCCCCTGGGAATCTGAAAGAAGAGAA
GCAGGCCCATTTATATGGGAAAGAACAATAGTATTTCTTATATAGGCCCATTTAAGTTGAAAACAATCTT
CAAAAGTCCCACATCGCTTAGATAAGAAAACGAAGCTGAGTTTATATACAGCTAGAGTCGAAGTAGTGAT
TGTAAAGTTTTCTGGTTAATTGTTTTAGAGCTAGAAATAGCAAGTTAAAATAAGGCTAGTCCGTTATCAA
CTTGAAAAAGTGGCACCGAGTCGGTGCTTTTTTTCGCGCGTAGTCCTCGGTAATATCGCAGAACAAAAGT
ACCTGATATCGAGTGTACTTCAAGTCACACCGGCGAGTGCCAGCCAGGACAGAAATGCCTCGACTTCGCT
GCTACCCAAGGTTGCCGGGTGACGCACACCGTGGAAACGGATGAAGGCACGAACCCAGTGGACATAAGCC
TGTTCGGTTCGTAAGCTGTAATGCAAGTAGCGTATGCGCTCACGCAACTGGTCCAGAACCTTGACCGAAC
GCAGCGGTGGTAACGGCGCAGTGGCGGTTTTCATGGCTTGTTATGACTGTTTTTTTGGGGTACAGTCTAT
GCCTCGGGCATCCAAGCAGCAAGCGCGTTACGCCGTGGGTCGATGTTTGATGTTATGGAGCAGCAACGAT
GTTACGCAGCAGGGCAGTCGCCCTAAAACAAAGTTAAACATTATGAGGGAAGCGGTGATCGCCGAAGTAT
CGACTCAACTATCAGAGGTAGTTGGCGTCATCGAGCGCCATCTCGAACCGACGTTGCTGGCCGTACATTT
GTACGGCTCCGCAGTGGATGGCGGCCTGAAGCCACACAGTGATATTGATTTGCTGGTTACGGTGACCGTA
AGGCTTGATGAAACAACGCGGCGAGCTTTGATCAACGACCTTTTGGAAACTTCGGCTTCCCCTGGAGAGA
GCGAGATTCTCCGCGCTGTAGAAGTCACCATTGTTGTGCACGACGACATCATTCCGTGGCGTTATCCAGC
TAAGCGCGAACTGCAATTTGGAGAATGGCAGCGCAATGACATTCTTGCAGGTATCTTCGAGCCAGCCACG
ATCGACATTGATCTGGCTATCTTGCTGACAAAAGCAAGAGAACATAGCGTTGCCTTGGTAGGTCCAGCGG
CGGAGGAACTCTTTGATCCGGTTCCTGAACAGGATCTATTTGAGGCGCTAAATGAAACCTTAACGCTATG
GAACTCGCCGCCCGACTGGGCTGGCGATGAGCGAAATGTAGTGCTTACGTTGTCCCGCATTTGGTACAGC
GCAGTAACCGGCAAAATCGCGCCGAAGGATGTCGCTGCCGACTGGGCAATGGAGCGCCTGCCGGCCCAGT
ATCAGCCCGTCATACTTGAAGCTAGACAGGCTTATCTTGGACAAGAAGAAGATCGCTTGGCCTCGCGCGC
AGATCAGTTGGAAGAATTTGTCCACTACGTGAAAGGCGAGATCACCAAGGTAGTCGGCAAATAACCCTCG
AGC
Features (pLannotate 1.2.2; 11 found; start..end, strand, type, name):
     84..672     +  rep_origin     ori: high-copy-number ColE1/pMB1/pBR322/pUC origin of replication
   1408..1749    +  promoter       CaMV 35S promoter: strong constitutive promoter from cauliflower mosaic virus
   1787..5890    +  CDS            cas9: CAS9_STRP1 - Also known as csn1 From Streptococcus pyogenes serotype M1.
   5934..6182    +  terminator     HSP terminator: efficient transcription terminator from the Arabidopsis thaliana heat shock protein 18.2 gene (Nagaya et al., 2010)
   6579..6595    +  promoter       AtU6 promoter (fragment): consensus promoter from the three Arabidopsis U6 snRNA genes (Waibel and Filipowicz, 1990; Nekrasov et al., 2013)
   6671..6746    +  misc_RNA       gRNA scaffold: guide RNA scaffold for the Streptococcus pyogenes CRISPR/Cas9 system
   7140..7156    +  promoter       AtU6 promoter (fragment): consensus promoter from the three Arabidopsis U6 snRNA genes (Waibel and Filipowicz, 1990; Nekrasov et al., 2013)
   7232..7307    +  misc_RNA       gRNA scaffold: guide RNA scaffold for the Streptococcus pyogenes CRISPR/Cas9 system
   7481..7504    +  promoter       Pc promoter (fragment): intI1 (promoter lies within the coding sequence); class 1 integron promoter
   7680..7736    +  CDS            GmR (fragment): gentamycin acetyltransferase; aacC1; confers resistance to gentamycin
   7743..8534    +  CDS            SmR: aminoglycoside adenylyltransferase (Murphy, 1985); aadA; confers resistance to spectinomycin and streptomycin
