[The description below was written by a language model from this plasmid's Addgene catalogue record and pLannotate feature annotations shown in this document.]
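Description:
pTC363 is a plant-expression CRISPR/Cas9 plasmid built on the pTRANS_100 backbone and described as a protoplast vector, meaning it is intended for direct delivery of DNA into plant protoplasts and transient expression; no T-DNA borders or plant selectable marker appear in the annotated features. In bacteria it replicates from a high-copy ColE1/pUC-type origin and is selected with spectinomycin. Resistance comes from an aadA (SmR) aminoglycoside adenylyltransferase gene, which sits downstream of a fragment of a class 1 integron Pc promoter and a short remnant of a gentamicin acetyltransferase gene.

The roughly 8.5 kb sequence carries all components needed for editing. A Streptococcus pyogenes Cas9 coding sequence is driven by the strong constitutive CaMV 35S promoter and terminated by the Arabidopsis HSP18.2 terminator. Downstream are two tandem guide RNA cassettes, each consisting of an Arabidopsis U6 (RNA polymerase III) promoter followed by a spacer and the S. pyogenes gRNA scaffold. The annotation detects only short consensus fragments of each AtU6 promoter, but the catalogue entry confirms that both guides are expressed from AtU6 promoters. The two guides, named gRNA9 and gRNA10, both target the tomato ARF8A gene.

Expressing two guides against one gene allows simultaneous cleavage at two sites, which can produce point mutations at either site or a deletion of the intervening segment. The construct comes from a modular plant genome-engineering toolkit. Its design suits testing multiplexed guide expression and editing activity at ARF8A in tomato protoplasts, although the record does not state the specific experiment.
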