Addgene plasmid #91211: pTC363
Purpose: protoplast vector expressing 2 gRNAs targeting tomato ARF8A (AtU6 and AtU6 promoters)
Depositing lab: Daniel Voytas. Depositing organization: University of Minnesota. Publication: A multi-purpose toolkit to enable advanced genome engineering in plants. Cermak T, Curtin SJ, Gil-Humanes J, Cegan R, Kono TJY, Konecna E, Belanto JJ, Starker CG, Mathre JW, Greenstein RL, Voytas DF. Plant Cell. 2017 May 18. pii: tpc.00922.2016. doi: 10.1105/tpc.16.00922. PubMed 28522548.
Backbone
  Vector backbone: pTRANS_100
  Vector type: Plant Expression, CRISPR
Growth in bacteria
  Bacterial resistance: Spectinomycin, 50 μg/mL
  Growth temperature: 37°C
  Growth strain: DH5alpha
  Copy number: High Copy
Gene/Insert
  Gene/Insert name: 2 gRNAs targeting tomato ARF8A
  gRNA/shRNA sequence: gRNA9: GCTGCCAGCCTGATCTTTGA, gRNA10: GTAAAGTTTTCTGGTTAATT
  Cloning method: Restriction Enzyme; 5′ cloning site unknown (unknown if destroyed); 3′ cloning site unknown (unknown if destroyed)
  Sequencing primers: 5′ unknown
Terms and licenses: Academic/Nonprofit Terms; Industry Terms: Not Available to Industry
How to cite: pTC363 was a gift from Daniel Voytas (Addgene plasmid # 91211 ; http://n2t.net/addgene:91211 ; RRID:Addgene_91211)
